LOCUS       Exported 11810 bp ds-DNA circular SYN 13-MAY-2021
DEFINITION  Express 3xNLS-NGN2 TALE-GCN4 engineered to bind a site in the human
            NGN2 ene.
ACCESSION   .
VERSION     .
KEYWORDS    EF1a-3NLS-NGN2TALE-GCN4
SOURCE      synthetic DNA construct
  ORGANISM  synthetic DNA construct
REFERENCE   1 (bases 1 to 11810)
  AUTHORS   Zhao C, Zhang Y, Zhao Y, Ying Y, Ai R, Zhang J, Wang Y
  TITLE     Multiple Chemical Inducible Tal Effectors for Genome Editing and
            Transcription Activation.
  JOURNAL   ACS Chem Biol. 2018 Mar 16;13(3):609-617. doi:
            10.1021/acschembio.7b00606. Epub 2018 Jan 8.
  PUBMED    29308880
REFERENCE   2 (bases 1 to 11810)
  AUTHORS   .
  TITLE     Direct Submission
  JOURNAL   Exported May 13, 2021 from SnapGene Server 1.1.58
            http://www.snapgene.com
FEATURES             Location/Qualifiers
     source          1..11810
                     /organism="synthetic DNA construct"
                     /mol_type="other DNA"
     promoter        130..341
                     /label=EF-1-alpha core promoter
                     /note="core promoter for human elongation factor
                     EF-1-alpha"
     regulatory      1205..1214
                     /regulatory_class="other"
                     /note="vertebrate consensus sequence for strong initiation
                     of translation (Kozak, 1987)"
     CDS             1226..1246
                     /codon_start=1
                     /product="nuclear localization signal of SV40 (simian virus
                     40) large T antigen"
                     /label=SV40 NLS
                     /translation="PKKKRKV"
     CDS             1250..1270
                     /codon_start=1
                     /product="nuclear localization signal of SV40 (simian virus
                     40) large T antigen"
                     /label=SV40 NLS
                     /translation="PKKKRKV"
     CDS             1274..1294
                     /codon_start=1
                     /product="nuclear localization signal of SV40 (simian virus
                     40) large T antigen"
                     /label=SV40 NLS
                     /translation="PKKKRKV"
     CDS             4001..4057
                     /codon_start=1
                     /product="GCN4 peptide optimized to improve solubility
                     while preserving binding to an scFv-GFP fusion protein
                     (Tanenbaum et al., 2014)"
                     /label=GCN4_v4
                     /translation="EELLSKNYHLENEVARLKK"
     CDS             4073..4129
                     /codon_start=1
                     /product="GCN4 peptide optimized to improve solubility
                     while preserving binding to an scFv-GFP fusion protein
                     (Tanenbaum et al., 2014)"
                     /label=GCN4_v4
                     /translation="EELLSKNYHLENEVARLKK"
     CDS             4145..4201
                     /codon_start=1
                     /product="GCN4 peptide optimized to improve solubility
                     while preserving binding to an scFv-GFP fusion protein
                     (Tanenbaum et al., 2014)"
                     /label=GCN4_v4
                     /translation="EELLSKNYHLENEVARLKK"
     CDS             4217..4273
                     /codon_start=1
                     /product="GCN4 peptide optimized to improve solubility
                     while preserving binding to an scFv-GFP fusion protein
                     (Tanenbaum et al., 2014)"
                     /label=GCN4_v4
                     /translation="EELLSKNYHLENEVARLKK"
     CDS             4289..4345
                     /codon_start=1
                     /product="GCN4 peptide optimized to improve solubility
                     while preserving binding to an scFv-GFP fusion protein
                     (Tanenbaum et al., 2014)"
                     /label=GCN4_v4
                     /translation="EELLSKNYHLENEVARLKK"
     CDS             4361..4417
                     /codon_start=1
                     /product="GCN4 peptide optimized to improve solubility
                     while preserving binding to an scFv-GFP fusion protein
                     (Tanenbaum et al., 2014)"
                     /label=GCN4_v4
                     /translation="EELLSKNYHLENEVARLKK"
     CDS             4433..4489
                     /codon_start=1
                     /product="GCN4 peptide optimized to improve solubility
                     while preserving binding to an scFv-GFP fusion protein
                     (Tanenbaum et al., 2014)"
                     /label=GCN4_v4
                     /translation="EELLSKNYHLENEVARLKK"
     CDS             4505..4561
                     /codon_start=1
                     /product="GCN4 peptide optimized to improve solubility
                     while preserving binding to an scFv-GFP fusion protein
                     (Tanenbaum et al., 2014)"
                     /label=GCN4_v4
                     /translation="EELLSKNYHLENEVARLKK"
     CDS             4577..4633
                     /codon_start=1
                     /product="GCN4 peptide optimized to improve solubility
                     while preserving binding to an scFv-GFP fusion protein
                     (Tanenbaum et al., 2014)"
                     /label=GCN4_v4
                     /translation="EELLSKNYHLENEVARLKK"
     CDS             4649..4705
                     /codon_start=1
                     /product="GCN4 peptide optimized to improve solubility
                     while preserving binding to an scFv-GFP fusion protein
                     (Tanenbaum et al., 2014)"
                     /label=GCN4_v4
                     /translation="EELLSKNYHLENEVARLKK"
     primer_bind     complement(4929..4949)
                     /label=pBABE 3'
                     /note="SV40 enhancer, reverse primer for pBABE vectors"
     promoter        4934..5263
                     /label=SV40 promoter
                     /note="SV40 enhancer and early promoter"
     rep_origin      5114..5249
                     /label=SV40 ori
                     /note="SV40 origin of replication"
     CDS             5273..5647
                     /codon_start=1
                     /gene="Sh ble from Streptoalloteichus hindustanus"
                     /product="antibiotic-binding protein"
                     /label=BleoR
                     /note="confers resistance to bleomycin, phleomycin, and
                     Zeocin(TM)"
                     /translation="MAKLTSAVPVLTARDVAGAVEFWTDRLGFSRDFVEDDFAGVVRDD
                     VTLFISAVQDQVVPDNTLAWVWVRGLDELYAEWSEVVSTNFRDASGPAMTEIGEQPWGR
                     EFALRDPAGNCVHFVAEEQD"
     misc_feature    5733..6321
                     /label=WPRE
                     /note="woodchuck hepatitis virus posttranscriptional
                     regulatory element"
     primer_bind     complement(5786..5806)
                     /label=WPRE-R
                     /note="WPRE, reverse primer"
     CDS             complement(6204..6215)
                     /codon_start=1
                     /product="Factor Xa recognition and cleavage site"
                     /label=Factor Xa site
                     /translation="IEGR"
     LTR             6408..6641
                     /label=3' LTR (Delta-U3)
                     /note="self-inactivating 3' long terminal repeat (LTR) from
                     HIV-1"
     polyA_signal    6713..6834
                     /label=SV40 poly(A) signal
                     /note="SV40 polyadenylation signal"
     rep_origin      6853..6988
                     /label=SV40 ori
                     /note="SV40 origin of replication"
     primer_bind     complement(7008..7027)
                     /label=T7
                     /note="T7 promoter, forward primer"
     promoter        complement(7009..7027)
                     /label=T7 promoter
                     /note="promoter for bacteriophage T7 RNA polymerase"
     primer_bind     complement(7037..7054)
                     /label=M13 Forward
                     /note="In lacZ gene. Also called M13-F20 or M13 (-21)
                     Forward"
     primer_bind     complement(7037..7053)
                     /label=M13 fwd
                     /note="common sequencing primer, one of multiple similar
                     variants"
     primer_bind     complement(7046..7068)
                     /label=M13/pUC Forward
                     /note="In lacZ gene"
     rep_origin      7195..7650
                     /direction=RIGHT
                     /label=f1 ori
                     /note="f1 bacteriophage origin of replication; arrow
                     indicates direction of (+) strand synthesis"
     primer_bind     complement(7282..7301)
                     /label=F1ori-R
                     /note="F1 origin, reverse primer"
     primer_bind     7492..7513
                     /label=F1ori-F
                     /note="F1 origin, forward primer"
     promoter        7676..7780
                     /gene="bla"
                     /label=AmpR promoter
     CDS             7781..8641
                     /codon_start=1
                     /gene="bla"
                     /product="beta-lactamase"
                     /label=AmpR
                     /note="confers resistance to ampicillin, carbenicillin, and
                     related antibiotics"
                     /translation="MSIQHFRVALIPFFAAFCLPVFAHPETLVKVKDAEDQLGARVGYI
                     ELDLNSGKILESFRPEERFPMMSTFKVLLCGAVLSRIDAGQEQLGRRIHYSQNDLVEYS
                     PVTEKHLTDGMTVRELCSAAITMSDNTAANLLLTTIGGPKELTAFLHNMGDHVTRLDRW
                     EPELNEAIPNDERDTTMPVAMATTLRKLLTGELLTLASRQQLIDWMEADKVAGPLLRSA
                     LPAGWFIADKSGAGERGSRGIIAALGPDGKPSRIVVIYTTGSQATMDERNRQIAEIGAS
                     LIKHW"
     primer_bind     complement(7999..8018)
                     /label=Amp-R
                     /note="Ampicillin resistance gene, reverse primer"
     rep_origin      8812..9400
                     /direction=RIGHT
                     /label=ori
                     /note="high-copy-number ColE1/pMB1/pBR322/pUC origin of
                     replication"
     primer_bind     9301..9320
                     /label=pBR322ori-F
                     /note="pBR322 origin, forward primer"
     primer_bind     9554..9571
                     /label=L4440
                     /note="L4440 vector, forward primer"
     protein_bind    9688..9709
                     /label=CAP binding site
                     /bound_moiety="E. coli catabolite activator protein"
                     /note="CAP binding activates transcription in the presence
                     of cAMP."
     promoter        9724..9754
                     /label=lac promoter
                     /note="promoter for the E. coli lac operon"
     protein_bind    9762..9778
                     /label=lac operator
                     /bound_moiety="lac repressor encoded by lacI"
                     /note="The lac repressor binds to the lac operator to
                     inhibit transcription in E. coli. This inhibition can be
                     relieved by adding lactose or
                     isopropyl-beta-D-thiogalactopyranoside (IPTG)."
     primer_bind     9767..9789
                     /label=M13/pUC Reverse
                     /note="In lacZ gene"
     primer_bind     9786..9802
                     /label=M13 rev
                     /note="common sequencing primer, one of multiple similar
                     variants"
     primer_bind     9786..9802
                     /label=M13 Reverse
                     /note="In lacZ gene. Also called M13-rev"
     primer_bind     9821..9841
                     /label=T3
                     /note="T3 promoter, forward primer"
     promoter        9823..9841
                     /label=T3 promoter
                     /note="promoter for bacteriophage T3 RNA polymerase"
     promoter        9869..10095
                     /label=RSV promoter
                     /note="Rous sarcoma virus enhancer/promoter"
     LTR             10096..10276
                     /label=5' LTR (truncated)
                     /note="truncated 5' long terminal repeat (LTR) from HIV-1"
     misc_feature    10323..10448
                     /label=HIV-1 Psi
                     /note="packaging signal of human immunodeficiency virus
                     type 1"
     misc_feature    10941..11174
                     /label=RRE
                     /note="The Rev response element (RRE) of HIV-1 allows for
                     Rev-dependent mRNA export from the nucleus to the
                     cytoplasm."
     CDS             11359..11403
                     /codon_start=1
                     /product="antigenic peptide corresponding to amino acids
                     655 to 669 of the HIV envelope protein gp41 (Lutje Hulsik
                     et al., 2013)"
                     /label=gp41 peptide
                     /note="recognized by the 2H10 single-chain llama nanobody"
                     /translation="KNEQELLELDKWASL"
     misc_feature    11670..11787
                     /label=cPPT/CTS
                     /note="central polypurine tract and central termination
                     sequence of HIV-1"
ORIGIN
        1 atagcccggg ctcgaccata tgataagctt tgcaaagatg gataaagttt taaacagaga
       61 ggaatctttg cagctaatgg accttctagg tcttgaaagg agtgggaatt ggctccggtg
      121 cccgtcagtg ggcagagcgc acatcgccca cagtccccga gaagttgggg ggaggggtcg
      181 gcaattgaac cggtgcctag agaaggtggc gcggggtaaa ctgggaaagt gatgtcgtgt
      241 actggctccg cctttttccc gagggtgggg gagaaccgta tataagtgca gtagtcgccg
      301 tgaacgttct ttttcgcaac gggtttgccg ccagaacaca ggtaagtgcc gtgtgtggtt
      361 cccgcgggcc tggcctcttt acgggttatg gcccttgcgt gccttgaatt acttccacct
      421 ggctgcagta cgtgattctt gatcccgagc ttcgggttgg aagtgggtgg gagagttcga
      481 ggccttgcgc ttaaggagcc ccttcgcctc gtgcttgagt tgaggcctgg cctgggcgct
      541 ggggccgccg cgtgcgaatc tggtggcacc ttcgcgcctg tctcgctgct ttcgataagt
      601 ctctagccat ttaaaatttt tgatgacctg ctgcgacgct ttttttctgg caagatagtc
      661 ttgtaaatgc gggccaagat ctgcacactg gtatttcggt ttttggggcc gcgggcggcg
      721 acggggcccg tgcgtcccag cgcacatgtt cggcgaggcg gggcctgcga gcgcggccac
      781 cgagaatcgg acgggggtag tctcaagctg gccggcctgc tctggtgcct ggcctcgcgc
      841 cgccgtgtat cgccccgccc tgggcggcaa ggctggcccg gtcggcacca gttgcgtgag
      901 cggaaagatg gccgcttccc ggccctgctg cagggagctc aaaatggagg acgcggcgct
      961 cgggagagcg ggcgggtgag tcacccacac aaaggaaaag ggcctttccg tcctcagccg
     1021 tcgcttcatg tgactccacg gagtaccggg cgccgtccag gcacctcgat tagttctcga
     1081 gcttttggag tacgtcgtct ttaggttggg gggaggggtt ttatgcgatg gagtttcccc
     1141 acactgagtg ggtggagact gaagttaggc cagcttggca cttgatgtaa ttctcctttc
     1201 tagagccacc atgggtggcg cgcctccaaa aaagaagaga aaggtagatc caaaaaagaa
     1261 gagaaaggta gatccaaaaa agaagagaaa ggtaggatta attaatggaa gtggaagtgg
     1321 aagtggaggt accccggatg ttccagatta cgcttcgcgg acccggctcc cttccccacc
     1381 cgcacccagc ccagcgtttt cggccgactc gttctcagac ctgcttaggc agttcgaccc
     1441 ctcactgttt aacacatcgt tgttcgactc ccttcctccg tttggggcgc accatacgga
     1501 ggcggccacc ggggagtggg atgaggtgca gtcgggattg agagctgcgg atgcaccacc
     1561 cccaaccatg cgggtggccg tcaccgctgc ccgaccgccg agggcgaagc ccgcaccaag
     1621 gcggagggca gcgcaaccgt ccgacgcaag ccccgcagcg caagtagatt tgagaacttt
     1681 gggatattca cagcagcagc aggaaaagat caagcccaaa gtgaggtcga cagtcgcgca
     1741 gcatcacgaa gcgctggtgg gtcatgggtt tacacatgcc cacatcgtag ccttgtcgca
     1801 gcaccctgca gcccttggca cggtcgccgt caagtaccag gacatgattg cggcgttgcc
     1861 ggaagccaca catgaggcga tcgtcggtgt ggggaaacag tggagcggag cccgagcgct
     1921 tgaggccctg ttgacggtcg cgggagagct gagagggcct ccccttcagc tggacacggg
     1981 ccagttgctg aagatcgcga agcggggagg agtcacggcg gtcgaggcgg tgcacgcgtg
     2041 gcgcaatgcg ctcacgggag cacccctcaa cctgacccca gagcaggtcg tggcaattgc
     2101 gagccataac gggggaaagc aggcactcga aaccgtccag aggttgctgc ctgtgctgtg
     2161 ccaagcgcac ggacttacgc cagagcaggt cgtggcaatt gcgagcaaca tcgggggaaa
     2221 gcaggcactc gaaaccgtcc agaggttgct gcctgtgctg tgccaagcgc acggactaac
     2281 cccagagcag gtcgtggcaa ttgcgagcaa catcggggga aagcaggcac tcgaaaccgt
     2341 ccagaggttg ctgcctgtgc tgtgccaagc gcacgggttg accccagagc aggtcgtggc
     2401 aattgcgagc aacggagggg gaaagcaggc actcgaaacc gtccagaggt tgctgcctgt
     2461 gctgtgccaa gcgcacggct taaccccaga gcaggtcgtg gcaattgcga gccataacgg
     2521 gggaaagcag gcactcgaaa ccgtccagag gttgctgcct gtgctgtgcc aagcgcacgg
     2581 cctgacccca gagcaggtcg tggcaattgc gagcaacatc gggggaaagc aggcactcga
     2641 aaccgtccag aggttgctgc ctgtgctgtg ccaagcgcac ggactgacac cagagcaggt
     2701 cgtggcaatt gcgagcaacg gagggggaaa gcaggcactc gaaaccgtcc agaggttgct
     2761 gcctgtgctg tgccaagcgc acggactcac tccagagcag gtcgtggcaa ttgcgagcca
     2821 taacggggga aagcaggcac tcgaaaccgt ccagaggttg ctgcctgtgc tgtgccaagc
     2881 gcacggcctc accacagagc aggtcgtggc aattgcgagc aacatcgggg gaaagcaggc
     2941 actcgaaacc gtccagaggt tgctgcctgt gctgtgccaa gcgcacggat taaccccaga
     3001 gcaggtcgtg gcaattgcga gcaacggagg gggaaagcag gcactcgaaa ccgtccagag
     3061 gttgctgcct gtgctgtgcc aagcgcacgg acttacccca gagcaggtcg tggcaattgc
     3121 gagcaacatc gggggaaagc aggcactcga aaccgtccag aggttgctgc ctgtgctgtg
     3181 ccaagcgcac gggctcaccc cagagcaggt cgtggcaatt gcgagcaaca tcgggggaaa
     3241 gcaggcactc gaaaccgtcc agaggttgct gcctgtgctg tgccaagcgc acggtcttac
     3301 cccagagcag gtcgtggcaa ttgcgagcaa cggaggggga aagcaggcac tcgaaaccgt
     3361 ccagaggttg ctgcctgtgc tgtgccaagc gcacggcctc accccagagc aggtcgtggc
     3421 aattgcgagc aacatcgggg gaaagcaggc actcgaaacc gtccagaggt tgctgcctgt
     3481 gctgtgccaa gcgcatgggc tcaccccaga gcaggtcgtg gcaattgcga gccatgacgg
     3541 gggaaagcag gcactcgaaa ccgtccagag gttgctgcct gtgctgtgcc aagcgcacgg
     3601 tctaacccca gagcaggtcg tggcaattgc gagccataac gggggaaagc aggcactcga
     3661 aaccgtccag aggttgctgc ctgtgctgtg ccaagcgcac ggactcacgc ctgagcaggt
     3721 agtggctatt gcatccaata acgggggcag acccgcactg gagtcaatcg tggcccagct
     3781 ttcgaggccg gaccccgcgc tggccgcact cactaatgat catcttgtag cgctggcctg
     3841 cctcggcgga cgacccgcct tggatgcggt gaagaagggg ctcccgcacg cgcctgcatt
     3901 gattaagcgg accaacagaa ggattcccga gaggacatca catcgagtgg cagctagcgg
     3961 cggatccgcc atcatacacg cggccgcaac aagcggtccg gaagaacttt tgagcaagaa
     4021 ttatcatctt gagaacgaag tggctcgtct taagaaaggt tctggcagtg gagaagaact
     4081 gctttcaaag aattaccacc tggaaaatga ggtagctaga ctgaaaaagg ggagcggaag
     4141 tggggaggag ttgctgagca aaaattatca tttggagaac gaagtagcac gactaaagaa
     4201 agggtccgga tcgggtgagg agttactctc gaaaaattat catctcgaaa acgaagtggc
     4261 tcggctaaaa aagggcagtg gttctggaga agagctatta tctaaaaact accacctcga
     4321 aaatgaggtg gcacgcttaa aaaagggaag tggcagtggt gaagagctac tatccaagaa
     4381 ttatcatctt gagaacgagg tagcgcgttt gaagaagggt tccggctcag gagaggaact
     4441 gctctcgaag aactatcatc ttgaaaatga ggtcgctcga ttaaaaaagg gatcgggcag
     4501 tggtgaggaa ctactttcaa agaattacca cctcgaaaac gaagtagctc gattaaagaa
     4561 aggttcaggg tcgggtgaag aattactgag taaaaattat catctggaaa atgaggtagc
     4621 gagactaaaa aaggggagtg gttctggcga ggaattgcta tcgaaaaatt atcatcttga
     4681 gaacgaagtt gctaggctca aaaagggctc aggctcaggc tgagtttaaa catcgcctgc
     4741 aggggaagtg gaagtgatat cggaagtgga agcactagtg gaagtttcga agtcgacttg
     4801 tttattgcag cttataatgg ttacaaataa agcaatagca tcacaaattt cacaaataaa
     4861 gcattttttt cactgcattc tagttgtggt ttgtccaaac tcatcaatgt atcttatgtc
     4921 gaccctgtgg aatgtgtgtc agttagggtg tggaaagtcc ccaggctccc cagcaggcag
     4981 aagtatgcaa agcatgcatc tcaattagtc agcaaccagg tgtggaaagt ccccaggctc
     5041 cccagcaggc agaagtatgc aaagcatgca tctcaattag tcagcaacca tagtcccgcc
     5101 cctaactccg cccatcccgc ccctaactcc gcccagttcc gcccattctc cgccccatgg
     5161 ctgactaatt ttttttattt atgcagaggc cgaggccgcc tcggcctctg agctattcca
     5221 gaagtagtga ggaggctttt ttggaggcct aggcttttgc aaaaagctta ccatggccaa
     5281 gttgaccagt gccgttccgg tgctcaccgc gcgcgacgtc gccggagcgg tcgagttctg
     5341 gaccgaccgg ctcgggttct cccgggactt cgtggaggac gacttcgccg gtgtggtccg
     5401 ggacgacgtg accctgttca tcagcgcggt ccaggaccag gtggtgccgg acaacaccct
     5461 ggcctgggtg tgggtgcgcg gcctggacga gctgtacgcc gagtggtcgg aggtcgtgtc
     5521 cacgaacttc cgggacgcct ccgggccggc catgaccgag atcggcgagc agccgtgggg
     5581 gcgggagttc gccctgcgcg acccggccgg caactgcgtg cacttcgtgg ccgaggagca
     5641 ggactgaccg atcgataaaa taaaagattt tatttagtct ccagaaaaag gggggaatga
     5701 aagaccccac ctgtaggttt ggcaagctcg acaatcaacc tctggattac aaaatttgtg
     5761 aaagattgac tggtattctt aactatgttg ctccttttac gctatgtgga tacgctgctt
     5821 taatgccttt gtatcatgct attgcttccc gtatggcttt cattttctcc tccttgtata
     5881 aatcctggtt gctgtctctt tatgaggagt tgtggcccgt tgtcaggcaa cgtggcgtgg
     5941 tgtgcactgt gtttgctgac gcaaccccca ctggttgggg cattgccacc acctgtcagc
     6001 tcctttccgg gactttcgct ttccccctcc ctattgccac ggcggaactc atcgccgcct
     6061 gccttgcccg ctgctggaca ggggctcggc tgttgggcac tgacaattcc gtggtgttgt
     6121 cggggaagct gacgtccttt ccatggctgc tcgcctgtgt tgccacctgg attctgcgcg
     6181 ggacgtcctt ctgctacgtc ccttcggccc tcaatccagc ggaccttcct tcccgcggcc
     6241 tgctgccggc tctgcggcct cttccgcgtc ttcgccttcg ccctcagacg agtcggatct
     6301 ccctttgggc cgcctccccg cctggaattc gagctcagta cctttaagac caatgactta
     6361 caaggcagct gtagatctta gccacttttt aaaagaaaag gggggactgg aagggctaat
     6421 tcactcccaa cgaagacaag atctgctttt tgcttgtact gggtctctct ggttagacca
     6481 gatctgagcc tgggagctct ctggctaact agggaaccca ctgcttaagc ctcaataaag
     6541 cttgccttga gtgcttcaag tagtgtgtgc ccgtctgttg tgtgactctg gtaactagag
     6601 atccctcaga cccttttagt cagtgtggaa aatctctagc agtagtagtt catgtcatct
     6661 tattattcag tatttataac ttgcaaagaa atgaatatca gagagtgaga ggaacttgtt
     6721 tattgcagct tataatggtt acaaataaag caatagcatc acaaatttca caaataaagc
     6781 atttttttca ctgcattcta gttgtggttt gtccaaactc atcaatgtat cttatcatgt
     6841 ctggctctag ctatcccgcc cctaactccg cccagttccg cccattctcc gccccatggc
     6901 tgactaattt tttttattta tgcagaggcc gaggccgcct cggcctctga gctattccag
     6961 aagtagtgag gaggcttttt tggaggccta gggacgtacc caattcgccc tatagtgagt
     7021 cgtattacgc gcgctcactg gccgtcgttt tacaacgtcg tgactgggaa aaccctggcg
     7081 ttacccaact taatcgcctt gcagcacatc cccctttcgc cagctggcgt aatagcgaag
     7141 aggcccgcac cgatcgccct tcccaacagt tgcgcagcct gaatggcgaa tgggnnnnnn
     7201 nnnnnnnnnn nnnnnnnnnn nnnnnnnnnn nnnnnnnnnn nnnnnnnnnn nnnnnnnnnn
     7261 nnnnnnnnnn nnnnnnnnnn nnnnnnnnnn nnnnnnnnnn nnnnnnnnnn nnnnnnnncn
     7321 nnnnnnnnnn nnnnnnnnnn nnnnnnnnnn nnnnnnnnnn nnnnnnnnnn nnnnnnnnnn
     7381 nnnnnnnnnn nnnnnnnnnn nnnnnnnnnn annnnnnnnn nnnnnnnnnn nnnnnnnnnn
     7441 nnnnnnnnnn nnnnnnnnnn cctttgacgt tggagtccac gttctttaat agtggactct
     7501 tgttccaaac tggaacaaca ctcaacccta tctcggtcta ttcttttgat ttataaggga
     7561 ttttgccgat ttcggcctat tggttaaaaa atgagctgat ttaacaaaaa tttaacgcga
     7621 attttaacaa aatattaacg cttacaattt aggtggcact tttcggggaa atgtgcgcgg
     7681 aacccctatt tgtttatttt tctaaataca ttcaaatatg tatccgctca tgagacaata
     7741 accctgataa atgcttcaat aatattgaaa aaggaagagt atgagtattc aacatttccg
     7801 tgtcgccctt attccctttt ttgcggcatt ttgccttcct gtttttgctc acccagaaac
     7861 gctggtgaaa gtaaaagatg ctgaagatca gttgggtgca cgagtgggtt acatcgaact
     7921 ggatctcaac agcggtaaga tccttgagag ttttcgcccc gaagaacgtt ttccaatgat
     7981 gagcactttt aaagttctgc tatgtggcgc ggtattatcc cgtattgacg ccgggcaaga
     8041 gcaactcggt cgccgcatac actattctca gaatgacttg gttgagtact caccagtcac
     8101 agaaaagcat cttacggatg gcatgacagt aagagaatta tgcagtgctg ccataaccat
     8161 gagtgataac actgcggcca acttacttct gacaacgatc ggaggaccga aggagctaac
     8221 cgcttttttg cacaacatgg gggatcatgt aactcgcctt gatcgttggg aaccggagct
     8281 gaatgaagcc ataccaaacg acgagcgtga caccacgatg cctgtagcaa tggcaacaac
     8341 gttgcgcaaa ctattaactg gcgaactact tactctagct tcccggcaac aattaataga
     8401 ctggatggag gcggataaag ttgcaggacc acttctgcgc tcggcccttc cggctggctg
     8461 gtttattgct gataaatctg gagccggtga gcgtgggtct cgcggtatca ttgcagcact
     8521 ggggccagat ggtaagccct cccgtatcgt agttatctac acgacgggga gtcaggcaac
     8581 tatggatgaa cgaaatagac agatcgctga gataggtgcc tcactgatta agcattggta
     8641 actgtcagac caagtttact catatatact ttagattgat ttaaaacttc atttttaatt
     8701 taaaaggatc taggtgaaga tcctttttga taatctcatg accaaaatcc cttaacgtga
     8761 gttttcgttc cactgagcgt cagaccccgt agaaaagatc aaaggatctt cttgagatcc
     8821 tttttttctg cgcgtaatct gctgcttgca aacaaaaaaa ccaccgctac cagcggtggt
     8881 ttgtttgccg gatcaagagc taccaactct ttttccgaag gtaactggct tcagcagagc
     8941 gcagatacca aatactgttc ttctagtgta gccgtagtta ggccaccact tcaagaactc
     9001 tgtagcaccg cctacatacc tcgctctgct aatcctgtta ccagtggctg ctgccagtgg
     9061 cgataagtcg tgtcttaccg ggttggactc aagacgatag ttaccggata aggcgcagcg
     9121 gtcgggctga acggggggtt cgtgcacaca gcccagcttg gagcgaacga cctacaccaa
     9181 actgagatac ctacagcgtg agctatgaga aagcgccacg cttcccgaag ggagaaaggc
     9241 ggacaggtat ccggtaagcg gcagggtcgg aacaggagag cgcacgaggg agcttccagg
     9301 gggaaacgcc tggtatcttt atagtcctgt cgggtttcgc cacctctgac ttgagcgtcg
     9361 atttttgtga tgctcgtcag gggggcggag cctatggaaa aacgccagca acgcggcctt
     9421 tttacggttc ctggcctttt gctggccttt tgctcacatg ttctttcctg cgttatcccc
     9481 tgattctgtg gataaccgta ttaccgcctt tgagtgagct gataccgctc gccgcagccg
     9541 aacgaccgag cgcagcgagt cagtgagcga ggaagcggaa gagcgcccaa tacgcaaacc
     9601 gcctctcccc gcgcgttggc cgattcatta atgcagctgg cacgacaggt ttcccgactg
     9661 gaaagcgggc agtgagcgca acgcaattaa tgtgagttag ctcactcatt aggcacccca
     9721 ggctttacac tttatgcttc cggctcgtat gttgtgtgga attgtgagcg gataacaatt
     9781 tcacacagga aacagctatg accatgatta cgccaagcgc gcaattaacc ctcactaaag
     9841 ggaacaaaag ctggagctgc aagcttaatg tagtcttatg caatactctt gtagtcttgc
     9901 aacatggtaa cgatgagtta gcaacatgcc ttacaaggag agaaaaagca ccgtgcatgc
     9961 cgattggtgg aagtaaggtg gtacgatcgt gccttattag gaaggcaaca gacgggtctg
    10021 acatggattg gacgaaccac tgaattgccg cattgcagag atattgtatt taagtgccta
    10081 gctcgataca taaacgggtc tctctggtta gaccagatct gagcctggga gctctctggc
    10141 taactaggga acccactgct taagcctcaa taaagcttgc cttgagtgct tcaagtagtg
    10201 tgtgcccgtc tgttgtgtga ctctggtaac tagagatccc tcagaccctt ttagtcagtg
    10261 tggaaaatct ctagcagtgg cgcccgaaca gggacttgaa agcgaaaggg aaaccagagg
    10321 agctctctcg acgcaggact cggcttgctg aagcgcgcac ggcaagaggc gaggggcggc
    10381 gactggtgag tacgccaaaa attttgacta gcggaggcta gaaggagaga gatgggtgcg
    10441 agagcgtcag tattaagcgg gggagaatta gatcgcgatg ggaaaaaatt cggttaaggc
    10501 cagggggaaa gaaaaaatat aaattaaaac atatagtatg ggcaagcagg gagctagaac
    10561 gattcgcagt taatcctggc ctgttagaaa catcagaagg ctgtagacaa atactgggac
    10621 agctacaacc atcccttcag acaggatcag aagaacttag atcattatat aatacagtag
    10681 caaccctcta ttgtgtgcat caaaggatag agataaaaga caccaaggaa gctttagaca
    10741 agatagagga agagcaaaac aaaagtaaga ccaccgcaca gcaagcggcc gctgatcttc
    10801 agacctggag gaggagatat gagggacaat tggagaagtg aattatataa atataaagta
    10861 gtaaaaattg aaccattagg agtagcaccc accaaggcaa agagaagagt ggtgcagaga
    10921 gaaaaaagag cagtgggaat aggagctttg ttccttgggt tcttgggagc agcaggaagc
    10981 actatgggcg cagcgtcaat gacgctgacg gtacaggcca gacaattatt gtctggtata
    11041 gtgcagcagc agaacaattt gctgagggct attgaggcgc aacagcatct gttgcaactc
    11101 acagtctggg gcatcaagca gctccaggca agaatcctgg ctgtggaaag atacctaaag
    11161 gatcaacagc tcctggggat ttggggttgc tctggaaaac tcatttgcac cactgctgtg
    11221 ccttggaatg ctagttggag taataaatct ctggaacaga tttggaatca cacgacctgg
    11281 atggagtggg acagagaaat taacaattac acaagcttaa tacactcctt aattgaagaa
    11341 tcgcaaaacc agcaagaaaa gaatgaacaa gaattattgg aattagataa atgggcaagt
    11401 ttgtggaatt ggtttaacat aacaaattgg ctgtggtata taaaattatt cataatgata
    11461 gtaggaggct tggtaggttt aagaatagtt tttgctgtac tttctatagt gaatagagtt
    11521 aggcagggat attcaccatt atcgtttcag acccacctcc caaccccgag gggacccgac
    11581 aggcccgaag gaatagaaga agaaggtgga gagagagaca gagacagatc cattcgatta
    11641 gtgaacggat ctcgacggta tcggttaact tttaaaagaa aaggggggat tggggggtac
    11701 agtgcagggg aaagaatagt agacataata gcaacagaca tacaaactaa agaattacaa
    11761 aaacaaatta caaaaattca aaattttatc gatcacgaga ctagcctcga
//
