>Addgene plasmid #120547 | EF1a-3NLS-NGN2TALE-GCN4 | depositor full sequence | sequence record 246028 | EF1a-3NLS-NGN2TALE-GCN4 sequence 11829 bps
CTAGCCCGGGCTCGATCGACATATGATAAGCTTTGCAAAGATGGATAAAGTTTTAAACAGAGAGGAATCT
TTGCAGCTAATGGACCTTCTAGGTCTTGAAAGGAGTGGGAATTGGCTCCGGTGCCCGTCAGTGGGCAGAG
CGCACATCGCCCACAGTCCCCGAGAAGTTGGGGGGAGGGGTCGGCAATTGAACCGGTGCCTAGAGAAGGT
GGCGCGGGGTAAACTGGGAAAGTGATGTCGTGTACTGGCTCCGCCTTTTTCCCGAGGGTGGGGGAGAACC
GTATATAAGTGCAGTAGTCGCCGTGAACGTTCTTTTTCGCAACGGGTTTGCCGCCAGAACACAGGTAAGT
GCCGTGTGTGGTTCCCGCGGGCCTGGCCTCTTTACGGGTTATGGCCCTTGCGTGCCTTGAATTACTTCCA
CCTGGCTGCAGTACGTGATTCTTGATCCCGAGCTTCGGGTTGGAAGTGGGTGGGAGAGTTCGAGGCCTTG
CGCTTAAGGAGCCCCTTCGCCTCGTGCTTGAGTTGAGGCCTGGCCTGGGCGCTGGGGCCGCCGCGTGCGA
ATCTGGTGGCACCTTCGCGCCTGTCTCGCTGCTTTCGATAAGTCTCTAGCCATTTAAAATTTTTGATGAC
CTGCTGCGACGCTTTTTTTCTGGCAAGATAGTCTTGTAAATGCGGGCCAAGATCTGCACACTGGTATTTC
GGTTTTTGGGGCCGCGGGCGGCGACGGGGCCCGTGCGTCCCAGCGCACATGTTCGGCGAGGCGGGGCCTG
CGAGCGCGGCCACCGAGAATCGGACGGGGGTAGTCTCAAGCTGGCCGGCCTGCTCTGGTGCCTGGCCTCG
CGCCGCCGTGTATCGCCCCGCCCTGGGCGGCAAGGCTGGCCCGGTCGGCACCAGTTGCGTGAGCGGAAAG
ATGGCCGCTTCCCGGCCCTGCTGCAGGGAGCTCAAAATGGAGGACGCGGCGCTCGGGAGAGCGGGCGGGT
GAGTCACCCACACAAAGGAAAAGGGCCTTTCCGTCCTCAGCCGTCGCTTCATGTGACTCCACGGAGTACC
GGGCGCCGTCCAGGCACCTCGATTAGTTCTCGAGCTTTTGGAGTACGTCGTCTTTAGGTTGGGGGGAGGG
GTTTTATGCGATGGAGTTTCCCCACACTGAGTGGGTGGAGACTGAAGTTAGGCCAGCTTGGCACTTGATG
TAATTCTCCTTTCTAGAGCCACCATGGGTGGCGCGCCTCCAAAAAAGAAGAGAAAGGTAGATCCAAAAAA
GAAGAGAAAGGTAGATCCAAAAAAGAAGAGAAAGGTAGGATTAATTAATGGAAGTGGAAGTGGAAGTGGA
GGTACCCCGGATGTTCCAGATTACGCTTCGCGGACCCGGCTCCCTTCCCCACCCGCACCCAGCCCAGCGT
TTTCGGCCGACTCGTTCTCAGACCTGCTTAGGCAGTTCGACCCCTCACTGTTTAACACATCGTTGTTCGA
CTCCCTTCCTCCGTTTGGGGCGCACCATACGGAGGCGGCCACCGGGGAGTGGGATGAGGTGCAGTCGGGA
TTGAGAGCTGCGGATGCACCACCCCCAACCATGCGGGTGGCCGTCACCGCTGCCCGACCGCCGAGGGCGA
AGCCCGCACCAAGGCGGAGGGCAGCGCAACCGTCCGACGCAAGCCCCGCAGCGCAAGTAGATTTGAGAAC
TTTGGGATATTCACAGCAGCAGCAGGAAAAGATCAAGCCCAAAGTGAGGTCGACAGTCGCGCAGCATCAC
GAAGCGCTGGTGGGTCATGGGTTTACACATGCCCACATCGTAGCCTTGTCGCAGCACCCTGCAGCCCTTG
GCACGGTCGCCGTCAAGTACCAGGACATGATTGCGGCGTTGCCGGAAGCCACACATGAGGCGATCGTCGG
TGTGGGGAAACAGTGGAGCGGAGCCCGAGCGCTTGAGGCCCTGTTGACGGTCGCGGGAGAGCTGAGAGGG
CCTCCCCTTCAGCTGGACACGGGCCAGTTGCTGAAGATCGCGAAGCGGGGAGGAGTCACGGCGGTCGAGG
CGGTGCACGCGTGGCGCAATGCGCTCACGGGAGCACCCCTCAACCTGACCCCAGAGCAGGTCGTGGCAAT
TGCGAGCCATAACGGGGGAAAGCAGGCACTCGAAACCGTCCAGAGGTTGCTGCCTGTGCTGTGCCAAGCG
CACGGACTTACGCCAGAGCAGGTCGTGGCAATTGCGAGCAACATCGGGGGAAAGCAGGCACTCGAAACCG
TCCAGAGGTTGCTGCCTGTGCTGTGCCAAGCGCACGGACTAACCCCAGAGCAGGTCGTGGCAATTGCGAG
CAACATCGGGGGAAAGCAGGCACTCGAAACCGTCCAGAGGTTGCTGCCTGTGCTGTGCCAAGCGCACGGG
TTGACCCCAGAGCAGGTCGTGGCAATTGCGAGCAACGGAGGGGGAAAGCAGGCACTCGAAACCGTCCAGA
GGTTGCTGCCTGTGCTGTGCCAAGCGCACGGCTTAACCCCAGAGCAGGTCGTGGCAATTGCGAGCCATAA
CGGGGGAAAGCAGGCACTCGAAACCGTCCAGAGGTTGCTGCCTGTGCTGTGCCAAGCGCACGGCCTGACC
CCAGAGCAGGTCGTGGCAATTGCGAGCAACATCGGGGGAAAGCAGGCACTCGAAACCGTCCAGAGGTTGC
TGCCTGTGCTGTGCCAAGCGCACGGACTGACACCAGAGCAGGTCGTGGCAATTGCGAGCAACGGAGGGGG
AAAGCAGGCACTCGAAACCGTCCAGAGGTTGCTGCCTGTGCTGTGCCAAGCGCACGGACTCACTCCAGAG
CAGGTCGTGGCAATTGCGAGCCATAACGGGGGAAAGCAGGCACTCGAAACCGTCCAGAGGTTGCTGCCTG
TGCTGTGCCAAGCGCACGGCCTCACCCCAGAGCAGGTCGTGGCAATTGCGAGCAACATCGGGGGAAAGCA
GGCACTCGAAACCGTCCAGAGGTTGCTGCCTGTGCTGTGCCAAGCGCACGGATTAACCCCAGAGCAGGTC
GTGGCAATTGCGAGCAACGGAGGGGGAAAGCAGGCACTCGAAACCGTCCAGAGGTTGCTGCCTGTGCTGT
GCCAAGCGCACGGACTTACCCCAGAGCAGGTCGTGGCAATTGCGAGCAACATCGGGGGAAAGCAGGCACT
CGAAACCGTCCAGAGGTTGCTGCCTGTGCTGTGCCAAGCGCACGGGCTCACCCCAGAGCAGGTCGTGGCA
ATTGCGAGCAACATCGGGGGAAAGCAGGCACTCGAAACCGTCCAGAGGTTGCTGCCTGTGCTGTGCCAAG
CGCACGGTCTTACCCCAGAGCAGGTCGTGGCAATTGCGAGCAACGGAGGGGGAAAGCAGGCACTCGAAAC
CGTCCAGAGGTTGCTGCCTGTGCTGTGCCAAGCGCACGGCCTCACCCCAGAGCAGGTCGTGGCAATTGCG
AGCAACATCGGGGGAAAGCAGGCACTCGAAACCGTCCAGAGGTTGCTGCCTGTGCTGTGCCAAGCGCATG
GGCTCACCCCAGAGCAGGTCGTGGCAATTGCGAGCCATGACGGGGGAAAGCAGGCACTCGAAACCGTCCA
GAGGTTGCTGCCTGTGCTGTGCCAAGCGCACGGTCTAACCCCAGAGCAGGTCGTGGCAATTGCGAGCCAT
AACGGGGGAAAGCAGGCACTCGAAACCGTCCAGAGGTTGCTGCCTGTGCTGTGCCAAGCGCACGGACTCA
CGCCTGAGCAGGTAGTGGCTATTGCATCCAATAACGGGGGCAGACCCGCACTGGAGTCAATCGTGGCCCA
GCTTTCGAGGCCGGACCCCGCGCTGGCCGCACTCACTAATGATCATCTTGTAGCGCTGGCCTGCCTCGGC
GGACGACCCGCCTTGGATGCGGTGAAGAAGGGGCTCCCGCACGCGCCTGCATTGATTAAGCGGACCAACA
GAAGGATTCCCGAGAGGACATCACATCGAGTGGCAGCTAGCGGCGGATCCGCCATCATACACGCGGCCGC
AACAAGCGGTCCGGAAGAACTTTTGAGCAAGAATTATCATCTTGAGAACGAAGTGGCTCGTCTTAAGAAA
GGTTCTGGCAGTGGAGAAGAACTGCTTTCAAAGAATTACCACCTGGAAAATGAGGTAGCTAGACTGAAAA
AGGGGAGCGGAAGTGGGGAGGAGTTGCTGAGCAAAAATTATCATTTGGAGAACGAAGTAGCACGACTAAA
GAAAGGGTCCGGATCGGGTGAGGAGTTACTCTCGAAAAATTATCATCTCGAAAACGAAGTGGCTCGGCTA
AAAAAGGGCAGTGGTTCTGGAGAAGAGCTATTATCTAAAAACTACCACCTCGAAAATGAGGTGGCACGCT
TAAAAAAGGGAAGTGGCAGTGGTGAAGAGCTACTATCCAAGAATTATCATCTTGAGAACGAGGTAGCGCG
TTTGAAGAAGGGTTCCGGCTCAGGAGAGGAACTGCTCTCGAAGAACTATCATCTTGAAAATGAGGTCGCT
CGATTAAAAAAGGGATCGGGCAGTGGTGAGGAACTACTTTCAAAGAATTACCACCTCGAAAACGAAGTAG
CTCGATTAAAGAAAGGTTCAGGGTCGGGTGAAGAATTACTGAGTAAAAATTATCATCTGGAAAATGAGGT
AGCGAGACTAAAAAAGGGGAGTGGTTCTGGCGAGGAATTGCTATCGAAAAATTATCATCTTGAGAACGAA
GTTGCTAGGCTCAAAAAGGGCTCAGGCTCAGGCTGAGTTTAAACATCGCCTGCAGGGGAAGTGGAAGTGA
TATCGGAAGTGGAAGCACTAGTGGAAGTTTCGAAGTCGACTTGTTTATTGCAGCTTATAATGGTTACAAA
TAAAGCAATAGCATCACAAATTTCACAAATAAAGCATTTTTTTCACTGCATTCTAGTTGTGGTTTGTCCA
AACTCATCAATGTATCTTATGTCGACCCTGTGGAATGTGTGTCAGTTAGGGTGTGGAAAGTCCCCAGGCT
CCCCAGCAGGCAGAAGTATGCAAAGCATGCATCTCAATTAGTCAGCAACCAGGTGTGGAAAGTCCCCAGG
CTCCCCAGCAGGCAGAAGTATGCAAAGCATGCATCTCAATTAGTCAGCAACCATAGTCCCGCCCCTAACT
CCGCCCATCCCGCCCCTAACTCCGCCCAGTTCCGCCCATTCTCCGCCCCATGGCTGACTAATTTTTTTTA
TTTATGCAGAGGCCGAGGCCGCCTCGGCCTCTGAGCTATTCCAGAAGTAGTGAGGAGGCTTTTTTGGAGG
CCTAGGCTTTTGCAAAAAGCTTACCATGGCCAAGTTGACCAGTGCCGTTCCGGTGCTCACCGCGCGCGAC
GTCGCCGGAGCGGTCGAGTTCTGGACCGACCGGCTCGGGTTCTCCCGGGACTTCGTGGAGGACGACTTCG
CCGGTGTGGTCCGGGACGACGTGACCCTGTTCATCAGCGCGGTCCAGGACCAGGTGGTGCCGGACAACAC
CCTGGCCTGGGTGTGGGTGCGCGGCCTGGACGAGCTGTACGCCGAGTGGTCGGAGGTCGTGTCCACGAAC
TTCCGGGACGCCTCCGGGCCGGCCATGACCGAGATCGGCGAGCAGCCGTGGGGGCGGGAGTTCGCCCTGC
GCGACCCGGCCGGCAACTGCGTGCACTTCGTGGCCGAGGAGCAGGACTGACCGATCGATAAAATAAAAGA
TTTTATTTAGTCTCCAGAAAAAGGGGGGAATGAAAGACCCCACCTGTAGGTTTGGCAAGCTCGACAATCA
ACCTCTGGATTACAAAATTTGTGAAAGATTGACTGGTATTCTTAACTATGTTGCTCCTTTTACGCTATGT
GGATACGCTGCTTTAATGCCTTTGTATCATGCTATTGCTTCCCGTATGGCTTTCATTTTCTCCTCCTTGT
ATAAATCCTGGTTGCTGTCTCTTTATGAGGAGTTGTGGCCCGTTGTCAGGCAACGTGGCGTGGTGTGCAC
TGTGTTTGCTGACGCAACCCCCACTGGTTGGGGCATTGCCACCACCTGTCAGCTCCTTTCCGGGACTTTC
GCTTTCCCCCTCCCTATTGCCACGGCGGAACTCATCGCCGCCTGCCTTGCCCGCTGCTGGACAGGGGCTC
GGCTGTTGGGCACTGACAATTCCGTGGTGTTGTCGGGGAAGCTGACGTCCTTTCCATGGCTGCTCGCCTG
TGTTGCCACCTGGATTCTGCGCGGGACGTCCTTCTGCTACGTCCCTTCGGCCCTCAATCCAGCGGACCTT
CCTTCCCGCGGCCTGCTGCCGGCTCTGCGGCCTCTTCCGCGTCTTCGCCTTCGCCCTCAGACGAGTCGGA
TCTCCCTTTGGGCCGCCTCCCCGCCTGGAATTCGAGCTCGGAACCTTTAAGACCAATGACTTACAAGGCA
GCTGTAGATCTTAGCCACTTTTTAAAAGAAAAGGGGGGACTGGAAGGGCTAATTCACTCCCAACGAAGAC
AAGATCTGCTTTTTGCTTGTACTGGGTCTCTCTGGTTAGACCAGATCTGAGCCTGGGAGCTCTCTGGCTA
ACTAGGGAACCCACTGCTTAAGCCTCAATAAAGCTTGCCTTGAGTGCTTCAAGTAGTGTGTGCCCGTCTG
TTGTGTGACTCTGGTAACTAGAGATCCCTCAGACCCTTTTAGTCAGTGTGGAAAATCTCTAGCAGTAGTA
GTTCATGTCATCTTATTATTCAGTATTTATAACTTGCAAAGAAATGAATATCAGAGAGTGAGAGGAACTT
GTTTATTGCAGCTTATAATGGTTACAAATAAAGCAATAGCATCACAAATTTCACAAATAAAGCATTTTTT
TCACTGCATTCTAGTTGTGGTTTGTCCAAACTCATCAATGTATCTTATCATGTCTGGCTCTAGCTATCCC
GCCCCTAACTCCGCCCAGTTCCGCCCATTCTCCGCCCCATGGCTGACTAATTTTTTTTATTTATGCAGAG
GCCGAGGCCGCCTCGGCCTCTGAGCTATTCCAGAAGTAGTGAGGAGGCTTTTTTGGAGGCCTAGGCTTTT
GCGTCGAGACGTACCCAATTCGCCCTATAGTGAGTCGTATTACGCGCGCTCACTGGCCGTCGTTTTACAA
CGTCGTGACTGGGAAAACCCTGGCGTTACCCAACTTAATCGCCTTGCAGCACATCCCCCTTTCGCCAGCT
GGCGTAATAGCGAAGAGGCCCGCACCGATCGCCCTTCCCAACAGTTGCGCAGCCTGAATGGCGAATGGCG
CG
[124 nt withheld, positions 7213-7336]
C
[91 nt withheld, positions 7338-7428]
A
[49 nt withheld, positions 7430-7478]
CCTTTGACGTTGGAGTCCACGTTCTTTAATAGTGGACTCTTGTTCCAAACTGGAACAACACTCAACCCTA
TCTCGGTCTATTCTTTTGATTTATAAGGGATTTTGCCGATTTCGGCCTATTGGTTAAAAAATGAGCTGAT
TTAACAAAAATTTAACGCGAATTTTAACAAAATATTAACGTTTACAATTTCCCAGGTGGCACTTTTCGGG
GAAATGTGCGCGGAACCCCTATTTGTTTATTTTTCTAAATACATTCAAATATGTATCCGCTCATGAGACA
ATAACCCTGATAAATGCTTCAATAATATTGAAAAAGGAAGAGTATGAGTATTCAACATTTCCGTGTCGCC
CTTATTCCCTTTTTTGCGGCATTTTGCCTTCCTGTTTTTGCTCACCCAGAAACGCTGGTGAAAGTAAAAG
ATGCTGAAGATCAGTTGGGTGCACGAGTGGGTTACATCGAACTGGATCTCAACAGCGGTAAGATCCTTGA
GAGTTTTCGCCCCGAAGAACGTTTTCCAATGATGAGCACTTTTAAAGTTCTGCTATGTGGCGCGGTATTA
TCCCGTATTGACGCCGGGCAAGAGCAACTCGGTCGCCGCATACACTATTCTCAGAATGACTTGGTTGAGT
ACTCACCAGTCACAGAAAAGCATCTTACGGATGGCATGACAGTAAGAGAATTATGCAGTGCTGCCATAAC
CATGAGTGATAACACTGCGGCCAACTTACTTCTGACAACGATCGGAGGACCGAAGGAGCTAACCGCTTTT
TTGCACAACATGGGGGATCATGTAACTCGCCTTGATCGTTGGGAACCGGAGCTGAATGAAGCCATACCAA
ACGACGAGCGTGACACCACGATGCCTGTAGCAATGGCAACAACGTTGCGCAAACTATTAACTGGCGAACT
ACTTACTCTAGCTTCCCGGCAACAATTAATAGACTGGATGGAGGCGGATAAAGTTGCAGGACCACTTCTG
CGCTCGGCCCTTCCGGCTGGCTGGTTTATTGCTGATAAATCTGGAGCCGGTGAGCGTGGGTCTCGCGGTA
TCATTGCAGCACTGGGGCCAGATGGTAAGCCCTCCCGTATCGTAGTTATCTACACGACGGGGAGTCAGGC
AACTATGGATGAACGAAATAGACAGATCGCTGAGATAGGTGCCTCACTGATTAAGCATTGGTAACTGTCA
GACCAAGTTTACTCATATATACTTTAGATTGATTTAAAACTTCATTTTTAATTTAAAAGGATCTAGGTGA
AGATCCTTTTTGATAATCTCATGACCAAAATCCCTTAACGTGAGTTTTCGTTCCACTGAGCGTCAGACCC
CGTAGAAAAGATCAAAGGATCTTCTTGAGATCCTTTTTTTCTGCGCGTAATCTGCTGCTTGCAAACAAAA
AAACCACCGCTACCAGCGGTGGTTTGTTTGCCGGATCAAGAGCTACCAACTCTTTTTCCGAAGGTAACTG
GCTTCAGCAGAGCGCAGATACCAAATACTGTCCTTCTAGTGTAGCCGTAGTTAGGCCACCACTTCAAGAA
CTCTGTAGCACCGCCTACATACCTCGCTCTGCTAATCCTGTTACCAGTGGCTGCTGCCAGTGGCGATAAG
TCGTGTCTTACCGGGTTGGACTCAAGACGATAGTTACCGGATAAGGCGCAGCGGTCGGGCTGAACGGGGG
GTTCGTGCACACAGCCCAGCTTGGAGCGAACGACCTACACCGAACTGAGATACCTACAGCGTGAGCTATG
AGAAAGCGCCACGCTTCCCGAAGGGAGAAAGGCGGACAGGTATCCGGTAAGCGGCAGGGTCGGAACAGGA
GAGCGCACGAGGGAGCTTCCAGGGGGAAACGCCTGGTATCTTTATAGTCCTGTCGGGTTTCGCCACCTCT
GACTTGAGCGTCGATTTTTGTGATGCTCGTCAGGGGGGCGGAGCCTATGGAAAAACGCCAGCAACGCGGC
CTTTTTACGGTTCCTGGCCTTTTGCTGGCCTTTTGCTCACATGTTCTTTCCTGCGTTATCCCCTGATTCT
GTGGATAACCGTATTACCGCCTTTGAGTGAGCTGATACCGCTCGCCGCAGCCGAACGACCGAGCGCAGCG
AGTCAGTGAGCGAGGAAGCGGAAGAGCGCCCAATACGCAAACCGCCTCTCCCCGCGCGTTGGCCGATTCA
TTAATGCAGCTGGCACGACAGGTTTCCCGACTGGAAAGCGGGCAGTGAGCGCAACGCAATTAATGTGAGT
TAGCTCACTCATTAGGCACCCCAGGCTTTACACTTTATGCTTCCGGCTCGTATGTTGTGTGGAATTGTGA
GCGGATAACAATTTCACACAGGAAACAGCTATGACCATGATTACGCCAAGCGCGCAATTAACCCTCACTA
AAGGGAACAAAAGCTGGAGCTGCAAGCTTAATGTAGTCTTATGCAATACTCTTGTAGTCTTGCAACATGG
TAACGATGAGTTAGCAACATGCCTTACAAGGAGAGAAAAAGCACCGTGCATGCCGATTGGTGGAAGTAAG
GTGGTACGATCGTGCCTTATTAGGAAGGCAACAGACGGGTCTGACATGGATTGGACGAACCACTGAATTG
CCGCATTGCAGAGATATTGTATTTAAGTGCCTAGCTCGATACAATAAACGGGTCTCTCTGGTTAGACCAG
ATCTGAGCCTGGGAGCTCTCTGGCTAACTAGGGAACCCACTGCTTAAGCCTCAATAAAGCTTGCCTTGAG
TGCTTCAAGTAGTGTGTGCCCGTCTGTTGTGTGACTCTGGTAACTAGAGATCCCTCAGACCCTTTTAGTC
AGTGTGGAAAATCTCTAGCAGTGGCGCCCGAACAGGGACCTGAAAGCGAAAGGGAAACCAGAGCTCTCTC
GACGCAGGACTCGGCTTGCTGAAGCGCGCACGGCAAGAGGCGAGGGGCGGCGACTGGTGAGTACGCCAAA
AATTTTGACTAGCGGAGGCTAGAAGGAGAGAGATGGGTGCGAGAGCGTCAGTATTAAGCGGGGGAGAATT
AGATCGCGATGGGAAAAAATTCGGTTAAGGCCAGGGGGAAAGAAAAAATATAAATTAAAACATATAGTAT
GGGCAAGCAGGGAGCTAGAACGATTCGCAGTTAATCCTGGCCTGTTAGAAACATCAGAAGGCTGTAGACA
AATACTGGGACAGCTACAACCATCCCTTCAGACAGGATCAGAAGAACTTAGATCATTATATAATACAGTA
GCAACCCTCTATTGTGTGCATCAAAGGATAGAGATAAAAGACACCAAGGAAGCTTTAGACAAGATAGAGG
AAGAGCAAAACAAAAGTAAGACCACCGCACAGCAAGCGGCCGCTGATCTTCAGACCTGGAGGAGGAGATA
TGAGGGACAATTGGAGAAGTGAATTATATAAATATAAAGTAGTAAAAATTGAACCATTAGGAGTAGCACC
CACCAAGGCAAAGAGAAGAGTGGTGCAGAGAGAAAAAAGAGCAGTGGGAATAGGAGCTTTGTTCCTTGGG
TTCTTGGGAGCAGCAGGAAGCACTATGGGCGCAGCCTCAATGACGCTGACGGTACAGGCCAGACAATTAT
TGTCTGGTATAGTGCAGCAGCAGAACAATTTGCTGAGGGCTATTGAGGCGCAACAGCATCTGTTGCAACT
CACAGTCTGGGGCATCAAGCAGCTCCAGGCAAGAATCCTGGCTGTGGAAAGATACCTAAAGGATCAACAG
CTCCTGGGGATTTGGGGTTGCTCTGGAAAACTCATTTGCACCACTGCTGTGCCTTGGAATGCTAGTTGGA
GTAATAAATCTCTGGAACAGATTTGGAATCACACGACCTGGATGGAGTGGGACAGAGAAATTAACAATTA
CACAAGCTTAATACACTCCTTAATTGAAGAATCGCAAAACCAGCAAGAAAAGAATGAACAAGAATTATTG
GAATTAGATAAATGGGCAAGTTTGTGGAATTGGTTTAACATAACAAATTGGCTGTGGTATATAAAATTAT
TCATAATGATAGTAGGAGGCTTGGTAGGTTTAAGAATAGTTTTTGCTGTACTTTCTATAGTGAATAGAGT
TAGGCAGGGATATTCACCATTATCGTTTCAGACCCACCTCCCAACCCCGAGGGGACCCGACAGGCCCGAA
GGAATAGAAGAAGAAGGTGGAGAGAGAGACAGAGACAGATCCATTCGATTAGTGAACGGATCTCGACGGT
ATCGGTTAACTTTTAAAAGAAAAGGGGGGATTGGGGGGTACAGTGCAGGGGAAAGAATAGTAGACATAAT
AGCAACAGACATACAAACTAAAGAATTACAAAAACAAATTACAAAAATTCAAAATTTTATCGATCACGAG
ACTAGCCTCGA
Features (pLannotate 1.2.2; 37 found; start..end, strand, type, name):
     41..107     +  CDS            small t antigen (fragment): SV40 (simian virus 40) small t antigen
    114..1201    +  promoter       EF-1α promoter (fragment): strong constitutive promoter for human elongation factor EF-1α
   1229..1249    +  CDS            SV40 NLS: nuclear localization signal of SV40 (simian virus 40) large T antigen
   1253..1273    +  CDS            SV40 NLS: nuclear localization signal of SV40 (simian virus 40) large T antigen
   1277..1297    +  CDS            SV40 NLS: nuclear localization signal of SV40 (simian virus 40) large T antigen
   1340..1358    +  CDS            3xHA (fragment): three tandem HA epitope tags
   1358..2176    +  CDS            avrBs3 (fragment): AVRB3_XANEU - Experimental evidence at protein level: Swiss-Prot protein existence level 1. Avirulence protein. Acts as a transcription factor in C.annuum plants. In susceptible plants lacking the Bs3 resistance gene induces expression of a number of genes, including genes homologous to a family of auxin-induced genes, alpha-expansin genes, pectate lyase, anthocyanidin glucoside rhamnosyl transferase and at least one transcription factor, UPA20. Their expression leads to plant hypertrophy in mesophyll cells, probably mainly mediated by UPA20 (PubMed:17962565). In resistant plants induces the h
   4004..4060    +  CDS            GCN4_v4: GCN4 peptide optimized to improve solubility while preserving binding to an scFv-GFP fusion protein (Tanenbaum et al., 2014)
   4378..4401    +  CDS            GCN4_v4 (fragment): GCN4 peptide optimized to improve solubility while preserving binding to an scFv-GFP fusion protein (Tanenbaum et al., 2014)
   4670..4692    +  CDS            GCN4_v4 (fragment): GCN4 peptide optimized to improve solubility while preserving binding to an scFv-GFP fusion protein (Tanenbaum et al., 2014)
   4799..4919    +  polyA_signal   SV40 poly(A) signal: SV40 polyadenylation signal
   4937..5266    +  promoter       SV40 promoter: SV40 enhancer and early promoter
   5276..5650    +  CDS            BleoR: antibiotic-binding protein; Sh ble from Streptoalloteichus hindustanus; confers resistance to bleomycin, phleomycin, and Zeocin™
   5699..5731    +  LTR            3' LTR (ΔU3) (fragment): self-inactivating 3' long terminal repeat (LTR) from Moloney murine leukemia virus
   5736..6324    +  misc_feature   WPRE: woodchuck hepatitis virus posttranscriptional regulatory element
   6344..6409    +  CDS            nef (fragment): NEF_HV1Z2 - Experimental evidence at protein level: Swiss-Prot protein existence level 1. Extracellular Nef protein targets CD4(+) T-lymphocytes for apoptosis by interacting with CXCR4 surface receptors. From Human immunodeficiency virus type 1 group M subtype D (isolate Z2/CDC-Z34) (HIV-1).
   6411..6644    +  LTR            3' LTR (ΔU3): self-inactivating 3' long terminal repeat (LTR) from HIV-1
   6716..6837    +  polyA_signal   SV40 poly(A) signal: SV40 polyadenylation signal
   6856..6991    +  rep_origin     SV40 ori: SV40 origin of replication
   7024..7042    -  promoter       T7 promoter: promoter for bacteriophage T7 RNA polymerase
   7050..7205    +  CDS            lacZα (fragment): LacZα fragment of β-galactosidase; lacZ fragment
   7213..7668    +  rep_origin     f1 ori (sequence partly withheld): f1 bacteriophage origin of replication; arrow indicates direction of (+) strand synthesis
   7697..7801    +  promoter       AmpR promoter: bla
   7802..8662    +  CDS            AmpR: β-lactamase; bla; confers resistance to ampicillin, carbenicillin, and related antibiotics
   8833..9421    +  rep_origin     ori: high-copy-number ColE1/pMB1/pBR322/pUC origin of replication
   9604..9696    +  CDS            lacI (fragment): lac repressor; lacI; The lac repressor binds to the lac operator to inhibit transcription in E. coli. This inhibition can be relieved by adding lactose or isopropyl-β-D-thiogalactopyranoside (IPTG).
   9709..9730    +  protein_bind   CAP binding site: CAP binding activates transcription in the presence of cAMP. E. coli catabolite activator protein
   9745..9775    +  promoter       lac promoter: promoter for the E. coli lac operon
   9779..9801    +  protein_bind   lac operator (fragment): The lac repressor binds to the lac operator to inhibit transcription in E. coli. This inhibition can be relieved by adding lactose or isopropyl-β-D-thiogalactopyranoside (IPTG). lac repressor encoded by lacI
   9844..9862    +  promoter       T3 promoter: promoter for bacteriophage T3 RNA polymerase
   9890..10111   +  promoter       RSV promoter: Rous sarcoma virus enhancer/promoter
  10118..10298   +  LTR            5' LTR (truncated): truncated 5' long terminal repeat (LTR) from HIV-1
  10342..10467   +  misc_feature   HIV-1 Ψ: packaging signal of human immunodeficiency virus type 1
  10451..10814   +  CDS            HIV-1 gag (fragment): gag protein from human immunodeficiency virus 1; gag
  10909..11245   +  ncRNA          RRE: Accession: RF00036 - HIV Rev response element
  11570..11670   +  CDS            Rev (fragment): human immunodeficiency virus 1 (HIV-1) Rev protein; rev; enhances nuclear export of unspliced and incompletely spliced viral mRNAs
  11689..11806   +  misc_feature   cPPT/CTS: central polypurine tract and central termination sequence of HIV-1
