[The description below was written by a language model from this plasmid's Addgene catalogue record, the feature table of its GenBank file and pLannotate feature annotations shown in this document.]
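Description:
EF1a-3NLS-NGN2TALE-GCN4 is a third-generation, self-inactivating HIV-1 lentiviral transfer plasmid built on the pRRL.sin-18 backbone for expression in mammalian cells. It is maintained in E. coli through a high-copy ColE1/pUC origin with ampicillin resistance, and also carries an f1 origin. The viral portion comprises an RSV promoter driving a truncated 5' LTR, the Psi packaging signal, RRE, cPPT/CTS, a WPRE and a U3-deleted 3' LTR followed by an SV40 polyadenylation signal and SV40 origin. These elements allow packaging of the genomic RNA when helper functions are supplied in trans, and they leave the integrated provirus without LTR promoter activity.

The payload is a synthetic fusion protein expressed from the human EF1α promoter behind a Kozak sequence. It begins with three tandem SV40 nuclear localization signals. A TAL effector DNA-binding domain follows, detected in the annotation as an AvrBs3-related repeat region, and is engineered to recognise a site in the human NGN2 (NEUROG2) gene. The fusion ends in an array of ten GCN4_v4 peptide epitopes. This array is the SunTag-type scaffold, in which each peptide can be bound by a cognate scFv fusion, so co-expressed scFv-linked effectors can be recruited in multiple copies to the TALE target site. The plasmid itself encodes no activation domain. Downstream, an SV40 promoter drives the Sh ble gene for Zeocin selection of transduced or transfected cells. One annotation also places an SV40 poly(A) signal between the two cassettes.

The associated work concerns chemically inducible TAL effectors for genome editing and transcription activation. The two sequence records differ slightly in length (11,810 versus 11,829 bp), and the depositor states that the discrepancies found at quality control do not affect function.
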