Addgene plasmid #120547: EF1a-3NLS-NGN2TALE-GCN4
Purpose: Express 3xNLS-NGN2 TALE-GCN4 engineered to bind a site in the human NGN2 ene
Depositing lab: Yu Wang. Depositing organization: Institute of Zoology, Chinese Academy of Sciences. Publication: Multiple Chemical Inducible Tal Effectors for Genome Editing and Transcription Activation. Zhao C, Zhang Y, Zhao Y, Ying Y, Ai R, Zhang J, Wang Y. ACS Chem Biol. 2018 Mar 16;13(3):609-617. doi: 10.1021/acschembio.7b00606. Epub 2018 Jan 8. PubMed 29308880.
Backbone
  Vector backbone: pRRL.sin-18.ppy.
  Vector type: Mammalian Expression, Lentiviral
  Selectable markers: Zeocin
Growth in bacteria
  Bacterial resistance: Ampicillin, 100 μg/mL
  Growth temperature: 37°C
  Growth strain: NEB Stable
  Copy number: High Copy
Gene/Insert
  Gene/Insert name: NLS, NGN2 TALE, GCN4
  Species: Synthetic
  Entrez Gene: NEUROG2 (a.k.a. Atoh4, Math4A, NGN2, bHLHa8, ngn-2)
  Promoter: EF1α
  Cloning method: Restriction Enzyme; 5′ cloning site Unknown (unknown if destroyed); 3′ cloning site Unknown (unknown if destroyed)
  Sequencing primers: 5′ n/a
Resource information
  A portion of this plasmid was derived from a plasmid made by: NLS and NGN2 TALE was cloned from addgene plasmid #47458; GCN4 was synthesized according to the sequences reported by Tanenbaum et. Al.
Terms and licenses: Academic/Nonprofit Terms; Industry Terms: Not Available to Industry
Depositor comments: Please note that some discrepancies were found between Addgene's quality control result and the depositor's full plasmid sequence. The depositor noted that these discrepancies do NOT affect plasmid function.
How to cite: EF1a-3NLS-NGN2TALE-GCN4 was a gift from Yu Wang (Addgene plasmid # 120547 ; http://n2t.net/addgene:120547 ; RRID:Addgene_120547)
